Addgene plasmid #211144: pBiT3.1-N_CHAF1B:1-559
Purpose: Mammalian expression of full-length human CHAF1B. N-terminal HiBiT tag.
Depositing lab: Cheryl Arrowsmith. Depositing organization: University of Toronto. Publication: A Target Class Ligandability Evaluation of WD40 Repeat-Containing Proteins. Ackloo S, Li F, Szewczyk M, Seitova A, Loppnau P, Zeng H, Xu J, Ahmad S, Arnautova YA, Baghaie AJ, Beldar S, Bolotokova A, Centrella PA, Chau I, Clark MA, Cuozzo JW, Dehghani-Tafti S, Disch JS, Dong A, Dumas A, Feng JA, Ghiabi P, Gibson E, Gilmer J, Goldman B, Green SR, Guie MA, Guilinger JP, Harms N, Herasymenko O, Houliston S, Hutchinson A, Kearnes S, Keefe AD, Kimani SW, Kramer T, Kutera M, Kwak HA, Lento C, Li Y, Liu J, Loup J, Machado RAC, Mulhern CJ, Perveen S, Righetto GL, Riley P, Shrestha S, Sigel EA, Silva M, Sintchak MD, Slakman BL, Taylor RD, Thompson J, Torng W, Underkoffler C, von Rechenberg M, Walsh RT, Watson I, Wilson DJ, Wolf E, Yadav M, Yazdi AK, Zhang J, Zhang Y, Santhakumar V, Edwards AM, Barsyte-Lovejoy D, Schapira M, Brown PJ, Halabelian L, Arrowsmith CH. J Med Chem. 2025 Jan 23;68(2):1092-1112. doi: 10.1021/acs.jmedchem.4c02010. Epub 2024 Nov 4. PubMed 39495097.
Backbone
  Vector backbone: pBiT3.1-N
  Backbone manufacturer: Promega
  Vector type: Mammalian Expression
  Selectable markers: Neomycin (select with G418)
Growth in bacteria
  Bacterial resistance: Kanamycin, 50 μg/mL
  Growth temperature: 37°C
  Growth strain: DH5alpha
  Copy number: High Copy
Gene/Insert
  Gene/Insert name: CHAF1B:M1-P559
  Species: H. sapiens (human)
  Insert size (bp): 1677
  Mutation: wild type
  Entrez Gene: CHAF1B (a.k.a. CAF-1, CAF-IP60, CAF1, CAF1A, CAF1P60, MPHOSPH7, MPP7)
  Promoter: CMV
  Tag / fusion protein: MVSGWRLFKKISGSSGGSSG (N terminal on insert)
  Cloning method: Ligation Independent Cloning
  Sequencing primers: 5′ T7; 3′ TTGCTCAGCGGTGGCAGCAG
Resource information
  A portion of this plasmid was derived from a plasmid made by: Mammalian Gene Collection (BC021218)
Terms and licenses: Academic/Nonprofit Terms; Industry Terms: Not Available to Industry
Depositor comments: 5' Cloning Site: Xho1 (not destroyed), 3' Cloning Site: Xba1 (not destroyed).
How to cite: pBiT3.1-N_CHAF1B:1-559 was a gift from Cheryl Arrowsmith (Addgene plasmid # 211144 ; http://n2t.net/addgene:211144 ; RRID:Addgene_211144)
