[The description below was written by a language model from this plasmid's Addgene catalogue record and pLannotate feature annotations shown in this document.]
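Description:
pBiT3.1-N_CHAF1B:1-559 is a mammalian expression plasmid built on Promega's pBiT3.1-N backbone that produces full-length, wild-type human CHAF1B (residues M1–P559, a 1,677 bp insert) carrying an N-terminal HiBiT tag joined through a short flexible Gly/Ser linker. The coding sequence derives from a Mammalian Gene Collection clone and was inserted by ligation-independent cloning between XhoI and XbaI sites, both of which are retained. Transcription is driven by the CMV immediate-early enhancer and promoter, followed by a chimeric β-globin/immunoglobulin intron that typically improves mRNA processing and expression. A T7 promoter lies just upstream of the open reading frame and serves as the 5′ sequencing primer site, and an SV40 polyadenylation signal terminates the transcript.

In bacteria the 5,961 nt plasmid replicates from a high-copy ColE1/pUC-type origin and is selected with kanamycin through the neo (nptII) gene, which the feature table shows under a bacterial EM7 promoter with a loxP site immediately upstream. The catalogue lists neomycin/G418 as the mammalian selectable marker. The annotation, however, does not show a mammalian promoter directly in front of neo, and it does detect a separate SV40 promoter–blasticidin S deaminase–synthetic poly(A) cassette that the catalogue does not mention, so the mammalian selection options should be checked against the sequence.

CHAF1B is the p60 subunit of the CAF-1 chromatin assembly complex and a WD40 repeat protein. HiBiT is a small peptide that complements LgBiT to reconstitute NanoLuc luciferase, giving a luminescent readout of the tagged protein's abundance in cells or lysates. The associated work concerns the ligandability of WD40 repeat proteins, though the specific assay used is not stated.
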