Features (pLannotate 1.2.2; 17 found; start..end, strand, type, name):
     24..105     -  polyA_signal   SV40 poly(A) signal: SV40 polyadenylation signal
    128..211     -  CDS            large T antigen (fragment): large T antigen from SV40 (simian virus 40)
    276..641     +  enhancer       CMV enhancer: human cytomegalovirus immediate early enhancer
    643..842     +  promoter       CMV promoter: human cytomegalovirus (CMV) immediate early promoter
    981..1113    +  intron         chimeric intron: chimera between introns from human β-globin and immunoglobulin heavy chain genes
   1157..1175    +  promoter       T7 promoter: promoter for bacteriophage T7 RNA polymerase
   1250..2926    +  CDS            CHAF1B: CAF1B_HUMAN - Also known as CAF1A, CAF1P60, MPHOSPH7, MPP7. Experimental evidence at protein level: Swiss-Prot protein existence level 1. Complex that is thought to mediate chromatin assembly in DNA replication and DNA repair. Assembles histone octamers onto replicating DNA in vitro. CAF-1 performs the first step of the nucleosome assembly process, bringing newly synthesized histones H3 and H4 to replicating DNA; histones H2A/H2B can bind to this chromatin precursor subsequent to DNA replication to complete the histone octamer. From Homo sapiens (Human).
   2957..2975    +  misc_feature   MCS (fragment): pUC18/19 multiple cloning site
   3024..3145    -  polyA_signal   SV40 poly(A) signal: SV40 polyadenylation signal
   3168..3236    -  CDS            large T antigen (fragment): large T antigen from SV40 (simian virus 40)
   3260..3293    +  protein_bind   loxP: Cre-mediated recombination occurs in the 8-bp core sequence (GCATACAT). Cre recombinase
   3303..3350    +  promoter       EM7 promoter: synthetic bacterial promoter&nbsp
   3382..4173    +  CDS            neo: KKA2_KLEPN - Also known as kan, nptII. Experimental evidence at protein level: Swiss-Prot protein existence level 1. Resistance to kanamycin, neomycin, paromomycin, ribostamycin, butirosin and gentamicin B. From Klebsiella pneumoniae.
   4334..4922    -  rep_origin     ori: high-copy-number ColE1/pMB1/pBR322/pUC origin of replication
   5048..5096    -  polyA_signal   poly(A) signal: synthetic polyadenylation signal
   5120..5518    -  CDS            BSD: blasticidin S deaminase; Aspergillus terreus BSD; confers resistance to blasticidin
   5549..5906    -  promoter       SV40 promoter: SV40 enhancer and early promoter
>Addgene plasmid #211144 | pBiT3.1-N_CHAF1B:1-559 | addgene full sequence | sequence record 425950 | Addgene NGS Result
AAGACGCGTTAATTAAGACGTCGGCAGTGAAAAAAATGCTTTATTTGTGAAATTTGTGATGCTATTGCTT
TATTTGTAACCATTATAAGCTGCAATAAACAAGTTAACAACAACAATTGCATTCATTTTATGTTTCAGGT
TCAGGGGGAGGTGTGGGAGGTTTTTTAAAGCAAGTAAAACCTCTACAAATGTGGTATGGCTGATTATGAT
CCGCGGCCGCAATACGTCGACGTTATCAGCTGACTTCGTACGAGAGCCTAGGATTATGGCGCGCCACTAG
TTATTAATAGTAATCAATTACGGGGTCATTAGTTCATAGCCCATATATGGAGTTCCGCGTTACATAACTT
ACGGTAAATGGCCCGCCTGGCTGACCGCCCAACGACCCCCGCCCATTGACGTCAATAATGACGTATGTTC
CCATAGTAACGCCAATAGGGACTTTCCATTGACGTCAATGGGTGGAGTATTTACGGTAAACTGCCCACTT
GGCAGTACATCAAGTGTATCATATGCCAAGTCCGCCCCCTATTGACGTCAATGACGGTAAATGGCCCGCC
TGGCATTATGCCCAGTACATGACCTTACGGGACTTTCCTACTTGGCAGTACATCTACGTATTAGTCATCG
CTATTACCATGGTGATGCGGTTTTGGCAGTACACCAATGGGCGTGGATAGCGGTTTGACTCACGGGGATT
TCCAAGTCTCCACCCCATTGACGTCAATGGGAGTTTGTTTTGGCACCAAAATCAACGGGACTTTCCAAAA
TGTCGTAATAACCCCGCCCCGTTGACGCAAATGGGCGGTAGGCGTGTACGGTGGGAGGTCTATATAAGCA
GAGCTGGTTTAGTGAACCGTCAGATCACTAGAATCTTTATTGCGGTAGTTTATCACAGTTAAATTGCTAA
CGCAGTCAGTGCTTCTGACACAACAGTCTCGAACTTAAGCTGCAGAAGTTGGTCGTGAGGCACTGGGCAG
GTAAGTATCAAGGTTACAAGACAGGTTTAAGGAGACCAATAGAAACTGGGCTTGTCGAGACAGAGAAGAC
TCTTGCGTTTCTGATAGGCACCTATTGGTCTTACTGACATCCACTTTGCCTTTCTCTCCACAGGTGTCCA
CTCCCAGTTCAATTACAGCTCTTAAGGCTAGAGTATTAATACGACTCACTATAGGGGTTAGCGATCGCCA
TGGTGAGCGGCTGGCGGCTGTTCAAGAAGATTAGCGGGAGCTCCGGTGGCTCGAGCGGTATGAAAGTCAT
CACTTGTGAAATAGCCTGGCACAACAAGGAGCCCGTGTACAGCCTGGACTTCCAGCATGGGACGGCTGGG
AGGATCCACAGACTGGCGTCTGCCGGCGTGGACACCAATGTCAGGATCTGGAAGGTAGAAAAGGGACCAG
ATGGAAAAGCCATCGTGGAATTTTTGTCCAATCTTGCTCGTCATACCAAAGCCGTCAATGTTGTGCGTTT
TTCTCCAACTGGGGAAATTTTAGCATCGGGAGGAGATGATGCTGTCATCCTATTGTGGAAGGTGAATGAT
AACAAGGAGCCGGAGCAGATCGCTTTTCAGGATGAGGACGAGGCCCAGCTGAACAAGGAGAACTGGACGG
TTGTGAAGACTCTGCGGGGCCACTTAGAAGATGTGTATGATATTTGCTGGGCAACTGATGGGAATTTAAT
GGCTTCTGCCTCTGTGGATAACACAGCCATCATATGGGATGTCAGCAAAGGACAAAAGATATCAATTTTT
AATGAACATAAAAGTTATGTCCAAGGAGTAACCTGGGACCCTTTGGGTCAATATGTTGCTACTCTGAGCT
GTGACAGGGTGCTGCGAGTATACAGTATACAGAAGAAGCGTGTGGCTTTCAATGTTTCGAAGATGCTGTC
TGGAATAGGGGCTGAAGGAGAGGCAAGAAGCTACCGGATGTTTCACGACGACAGCATGAAGTCTTTCTTC
CGTAGACTGAGTTTCACTCCCGACGGATCTTTGCTTCTCACGCCAGCTGGATGTGTGGAATCTGGTGAAA
ATGTAATGAATACCACTTATGTTTTCTCCAGGAAGAATCTTAAAAGGCCCATCGCTCATCTTCCATGTCC
TGGAAAAGCCACTCTTGCTGTTCGCTGCTGTCCGGTCTACTTTGAACTGAGGCCAGTGGTGGAAACAGGT
GTGGAGCTGATGAGTCTGCCCTACCGCCTGGTGTTTGCTGTGGCCTCGGAGGATTCCGTGCTTCTGTATG
ACACCCAGCAGTCCTTCCCTTTTGGTTACGTGTCTAATATACATTACCACACCCTCAGTGACATTTCATG
GTCCAGCGATGGTGCCTTCCTGGCCATTTCTTCCACGGACGGTTACTGCTCATTTGTGACATTTGAGAAA
GATGAACTTGGAATTCCTTTGAAAGAGAAGCCAGTTTTGAACATGAGAACTCCTGATACAGCAAAGAAAA
CCAAGAGTCAGACACATCGAGGGTCTTCGCCAGGACCCAGACCGGTAGAGGGAACCCCTGCCAGCAGAAC
CCAAGACCCCAGCAGCCCCGGCACGACTCCCCCTCAGGCCAGACAGGCCCCAGCCCCAACAGTCATCAGG
GACCCTCCCTCCATCACTCCTGCTGTCAAAAGCCCCTTGCCGGGGCCTTCGGAGGAGAAGACCCTGCAGC
CCAGTAGTCAAAACACAAAAGCCCACCCATCCCGGAGGGTCACTCTGAACACACTGCAAGCCTGGAGCAA
GACAACACCCCGGAGAATAAACTTAACACCCTTAAAGACGGACACTCCACCAAGTTCTGTACCAACCAGT
GTGATTTCCACCCCTTCTACAGAAGAAATTCAGTCAGAGACGCCTGGAGACGCTCAGGGCAGTCCCCCAG
AGCTAAAGCGGCCCAGACTCGATGAAAACAAAGGAGGCACGGAAAGTCTGGACCCTTAATCTAGAGGTCA
AGCTTCGGGGGTTTAAACCTGCAGGCATGCAAGCTGATTTGGCTGCTGCCACCGCTGAGCAAGGCCGCTT
CGAGCAGACATGATAAGATACATTGATGAGTTTGGACAAACCACAACTAGAATGCAGTGAAAAAAATGCT
TTATTTGTGAAATTTGTGATGCTATTGCTTTATTTGTAACCATTATAAGCTGCAATAAACAAGTTAACAA
CAACAATTGCATTCATTTTATGTTTCAGGTTCAGGGGGAGATGTGGGAGGTTTTTTTAAGCAAGTAAAAC
CTCTACAAATGTGGTAAAATCTTAATTAAGACTTCTAATATAACTTCGTATAGCATACATTATACGAAGT
TATGGTTCCACTGTTGACAATTAATCATCGGCATAGTATATCGGCATAGTATAATACGACAAGGTGAGGA
ACTAAACCCAGGAGGCAGATCATGATTGAACAAGATGGATTGCACGCAGGTTCTCCGGCCGCTTGGGTGG
AGAGGCTATTCGGCTATGACTGGGCACAACAGACAATCGGCTGCTCTGATGCCGCCGTGTTCCGGCTGTC
AGCGCAGGGGCGCCCGGTTCTTTTTGTCAAGACCGACCTGTCCGGTGCCCTGAATGAACTGCAGGACGAG
GCAGCGCGGCTATCGTGGCTGGCCACGACGGGCGTTCCTTGCGCAGCTGTGCTCGACGTTGTCACTGAAG
CGGGAAGGGACTGGCTGCTATTGGGCGAAGTGCCGGGGCAGGATCTCCTGTCATCTCACCTTGCTCCTGC
CGAGAAAGTATCCATCATGGCTGATGCAATGCGGCGGCTGCATACGCTTGATCCGGCTACCTGCCCATTC
GACCACCAAGCGAAACATCGCATCGAGCGAGCACGTACTCGGATGGAAGCCGGTCTTGTCGATCAGGATG
ATCTGGACGAAGAGCATCAGGGGCTCGCGCCAGCCGAACTGTTCGCCAGGCTCAAGGCGCGCATGCCCGA
CGGCGAGGATCTCGTCGTGACCCATGGCGATGCCTGCTTGCCGAATATCATGGTGGAAAATGGCCGCTTT
TCTGGATTCATCGACTGTGGCCGGCTGGGTGTGGCGGACCGCTATCAGGACATAGCGTTGGCTACCCGTG
ATATTGCTGAAGAGCTTGGCGGCGAATGGGCTGACCGCTTCCTCGTGCTTTACGGTATCGCCGCTCCCGA
TTCGCAGCGCATCGCCTTCTATCGCCTTCTTGACGAGTTCTTCTGATTCGAAATGACCGACCAAGCGACG
CCCAACCGGTATCAGCTCACTCAAAGGCGGTAATACGGTTATCCACAGAATCAGGGGATAACGCAGGAAA
GAACATGTGAGCAAAAGGCCAGCAAAAGGCCAGGAACCGTAAAAAGGCCGCGTTGCTGGCGTTTTTCCAT
AGGCTCCGCCCCCCTGACGAGCATCACAAAAATCGACGCTCAAGTCAGAGGTGGCGAAACCCGACAGGAC
TATAAAGATACCAGGCGTTTCCCCCTGGAAGCTCCCTCGTGCGCTCTCCTGTTCCGACCCTGCCGCTTAC
CGGATACCTGTCCGCCTTTCTCCCTTCGGGAAGCGTGGCGCTTTCTCATAGCTCACGCTGTAGGTATCTC
AGTTCGGTGTAGGTCGTTCGCTCCAAGCTGGGCTGTGTGCACGAACCCCCCGTTCAGCCCGACCGCTGCG
CCTTATCCGGTAACTATCGTCTTGAGTCCAACCCGGTAAGACACGACTTATCGCCACTGGCAGCAGCCAC
TGGTAACAGGATTAGCAGAGCGAGGTATGTAGGCGGTGCTACAGAGTTCTTGAAGTGGTGGCCTAACTAC
GGCTACACTAGAAGGACAGTATTTGGTATCTGCGCTCTGCTGAAGCCAGTTACCTTCGGAAAAAGAGTTG
GTAGCTCTTGATCCGGCAAACAAACCACCGCTGGTAGCGGTGGTTTTTTTGTTTGCAAGCAGCAGATTAC
GCGCAGAAAAAAAGGATTTCAAGAAGATCCTTTGATCTTTTCTACGGGGTCTGACGCTCAGTGGAACGAA
AACTCACGTTAAGGGATTTTGGTCATGAGATTATCAAAAAGGATCTTCACCTAGATCCTTTTATAGTCCG
GAATCGTCACACAAAAAACCAACACACAGATGTAATGAAAATAAAGATATTTTATTGCGGCCATCGTGAT
GGCTAGAGTTTAGCCCTCCCACACATAACCAGAGGGCAGCAATTCACGAATCCCAACTGCCGTCGGCTGT
CCATCACTGTCCTTCACTATGGCTTTGATCCCAGGATGCAGATCGAGAAGCACCTGTCGGCACCGTCCGC
AGGGGCTCAAGATGCCCCTGTTCTCATTTCCGATCGCGACGATACAAGTCAGGTTGCCAGCTGCCGCAGC
AGCAGCAGTGCCCAGCACCACGAGTTCTGCACAAGGTCCCCCAGTAAAATGATATACATTGACACCAGTG
AAGATGCGGCCGTCGCTAGAGAGAGCTGCGCTGGCGACGCTGTAGTCTTCAGAGATGGGGATGCTGTTGA
TTGTAGCCGTTGCTCTTTCAATGAGGGTGGATTCTTCTTGAGACAAAGGCTTGGCCATGGTGGCGCTAGT
GTCAGAAGAATCGAGCTTTTTGCAAAAGCCTAGGCCTCCAAAAAAGCCTCCTCACTACTTCTGGAATAGC
TCAGAGGCCGAGGCGGCCTCGGCCTCTGCATAAATAAAAAAAATTAGTCAGCCATGGGGCGGAGAATGGG
CGGAACTGGGCGGAGTTAGGGGCGGGATGGGCGGAGTTAGGGGCGGGACTATGGTTGCTGACTAATTGAG
ATGCATGCTTTGCATACTTCTGCCTGCTGGGGAGCCTGGGGACTTTCCACACCTGGTTGCTGACTAATTG
AGATGCATGCTTTGCATACTTCTGCCTGCTGGGGAGCCTGGGGACTTTCCACACCCTAACTGACACACAT
TCCACAGCTGGTTCTTTCCGCCTCAGAAGGTACCTAACCAAGTTCCTCTTTCAGAGGTTATTTCAGGCCA
TGGTGCTGCGC
