>Addgene plasmid #211144 | pBiT3.1-N_CHAF1B:1-559 | depositor partial sequence | sequence record 411766 | Insert sequence
ATGAAAGTCATCACTTGTGAAATAGCCTGGCACAACAAGGAGCCCGTGTACAGCCTGGACTTCCAGCATG
GGACGGCTGGGAGGATCCACAGACTGGCGTCTGCCGGCGTGGACACCAATGTCAGGATCTGGAAGGTAGA
AAAGGGACCAGATGGAAAAGCCATCGTGGAATTTTTGTCCAATCTTGCTCGTCATACCAAAGCCGTCAAT
GTTGTGCGTTTTTCTCCAACTGGGGAAATTTTAGCATCGGGAGGAGATGATGCTGTCATCCTATTGTGGA
AGGTGAATGATAACAAGGAGCCGGAGCAGATCGCTTTTCAGGATGAGGACGAGGCCCAGCTGAACAAGGA
GAACTGGACGGTTGTGAAGACTCTGCGGGGCCACTTAGAAGATGTGTATGATATTTGCTGGGCAACTGAT
GGGAATTTAATGGCTTCTGCCTCTGTGGATAACACAGCCATCATATGGGATGTCAGCAAAGGACAAAAGA
TATCAATTTTTAATGAACATAAAAGTTATGTCCAAGGAGTAACCTGGGACCCTTTGGGTCAATATGTTGC
TACTCTGAGCTGTGACAGGGTGCTGCGAGTATACAGTATACAGAAGAAGCGTGTGGCTTTCAATGTTTCG
AAGATGCTGTCTGGAATAGGGGCTGAAGGAGAGGCAAGAAGCTACCGGATGTTTCACGACGACAGCATGA
AGTCTTTCTTCCGTAGACTGAGTTTCACTCCCGACGGATCTTTGCTTCTCACGCCAGCTGGATGTGTGGA
ATCTGGTGAAAATGTAATGAATACCACTTATGTTTTCTCCAGGAAGAATCTTAAAAGGCCCATCGCTCAT
CTTCCATGTCCTGGAAAAGCCACTCTTGCTGTTCGCTGCTGTCCGGTCTACTTTGAACTGAGGCCAGTGG
TGGAAACAGGTGTGGAGCTGATGAGTCTGCCCTACCGCCTGGTGTTTGCTGTGGCCTCGGAGGATTCCGT
GCTTCTGTATGACACCCAGCAGTCCTTCCCTTTTGGTTACGTGTCTAATATACATTACCACACCCTCAGT
GACATTTCATGGTCCAGCGATGGTGCCTTCCTGGCCATTTCTTCCACGGACGGTTACTGCTCATTTGTGA
CATTTGAGAAAGATGAACTTGGAATTCCTTTGAAAGAGAAGCCAGTTTTGAACATGAGAACTCCTGATAC
AGCAAAGAAAACCAAGAGTCAGACACATCGAGGGTCTTCGCCAGGACCCAGACCGGTAGAGGGAACCCCT
GCCAGCAGAACCCAAGACCCCAGCAGCCCCGGCACGACTCCCCCTCAGGCCAGACAGGCCCCAGCCCCAA
CAGTCATCAGGGACCCTCCCTCCATCACTCCTGCTGTCAAAAGCCCCTTGCCGGGGCCTTCGGAGGAGAA
GACCCTGCAGCCCAGTAGTCAAAACACAAAAGCCCACCCATCCCGGAGGGTCACTCTGAACACACTGCAA
GCCTGGAGCAAGACAACACCCCGGAGAATAAACTTAACACCCTTAAAGACGGACACTCCACCAAGTTCTG
TACCAACCAGTGTGATTTCCACCCCTTCTACAGAAGAAATTCAGTCAGAGACGCCTGGAGACGCTCAGGG
CAGTCCCCCAGAGCTAAAGCGGCCCAGACTCGATGAAAACAAAGGAGGCACGGAAAGTCTGGACCCT
